Addgene plasmid #240186: pVF235
Purpose: expression vector or PiggyBac-insertable cargo for expressing HIF1a_WT-SNAPtag-ERD-ZF1
Depositing lab: Max Staller. Depositing organization: University of California, Berkeley.
Backbone
  Vector backbone: PiggyBac
  Vector type: Mammalian Expression
Growth in bacteria
  Bacterial resistance: Ampicillin, 100 μg/mL
  Growth temperature: 37°C
  Growth strain: DH5alpha
  Copy number: High Copy
Gene/Insert
  Gene/Insert name: HIF1a_WT-SNAPtag-ERD-ZF1
  Species: Synthetic
  Cloning method: Gibson Cloning
Terms and licenses: Academic/Nonprofit Terms; Industry Terms: Not Available to Industry
How to cite: pVF235 was a gift from Max Staller (Addgene plasmid # 240186 ; http://n2t.net/addgene:240186 ; RRID:Addgene_240186)
