[The description below was written by a language model from this plasmid's Addgene catalogue record and pLannotate feature annotations shown in this document.]
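Description:
pVF235 is a mammalian expression plasmid built on a PiggyBac backbone. It can be used either as a transiently transfected expression vector or as transposon cargo for stable genomic integration when a PiggyBac transposase is supplied. In E. coli it is maintained through a high-copy ColE1/pUC-type origin and selected with ampicillin via the bla gene. An f1 origin and remnants of a lacZα/lac promoter cloning region are also present. The automated annotation does not call the PiggyBac terminal repeats. Two short matches to phage lambda sequence flank the mammalian cassettes, and these look like spacer or incidental homology rather than functional parts.

The payload is a synthetic transcription factor, HIF1a_WT-SNAPtag-ERD-ZF1, assembled by Gibson cloning. The feature table shows a short fragment of human HIF1A, whose small size and "WT" label suggest a wild-type activation-domain segment, although the record does not say so. This fragment is followed in order by a SNAP-tag for covalent labelling with benzylguanine substrates and an ERT2-like estrogen receptor ligand-binding domain, which typically makes nuclear activity ligand-dependent. Next come a zinc-finger DNA-binding region, detected only as a small ZFHD1-like match, and a V5 epitope tag. Downstream lie a partial WPRE and an SV40 polyadenylation signal. The promoter driving this fusion is not annotated or stated in the record. A separate upstream cassette uses the mouse PGK promoter to express puromycin N-acetyltransferase with a bGH poly(A) signal, allowing selection of transfected or integrated cells.

The design suits tethering a candidate activation domain to a synthetic zinc-finger target site in an inducible manner, while measuring protein levels through the SNAP-tag.
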