Features (pLannotate 1.2.2; 22 found; start..end, strand, type, name):
    719..823     -  promoter       AmpR promoter: bla
    876..1304    -  rep_origin     f1 ori (sequence partly withheld): f1 bacteriophage origin of replication; arrow indicates direction of (+) strand synthesis
   1309..1464    -  CDS            lacZα (fragment): LacZα fragment of β-galactosidase; lacZ fragment
   1466..1585    +  CDS            B (fragment): PORTL_LAMBD - Experimental evidence at protein level: Swiss-Prot protein existence level 1. Forms the portal vertex of the capsid (PubMed:6228056, PubMed:6232391). This portal plays critical roles in head assembly, genome packaging, neck/tail attachment, and genome ejection (Probable). The portal protein multimerizes as a single ring-shaped homododecamer arranged around a central channel (PubMed:6232391). Binds to the terminase subunits to form the packaging machine (PubMed:7799432). From Escherichia phage lambda (Bacteriophage lambda).
   2073..2572    +  promoter       PGK promoter: mouse phosphoglycerate kinase 1 promoter
   2594..3193    +  CDS            PuroR: puromycin N-acetyltransferase; pac from Streptomyces alboniger; confers resistance to puromycin
   3226..3450    +  polyA_signal   bGH poly(A) signal: bovine growth hormone polyadenylation signal
   3896..4033    +  CDS            HIF1A (fragment): HIF1A_HUMAN - Also known as BHLHE78, MOP1 From Homo sapiens (Human).
   4178..4561    +  CDS            SNAP-tag® (fragment): human O6-alkylguanine-DNA-alkyltransferase variant that forms covalent bonds with benzylguanine derivatives fast-reacting variant, optimized for mammalian expression
   4574..5455    +  CDS            ERT2 (fragment): mutated ligand-binding domain of the human estrogen receptor (Feil et al., 1997)
   5915..5931    +  CDS            ZFHD1 (DNA binding domain) (fragment): composite human DNA-binding domain composed of domains from the transcription factors Zif268 and Oct-1 (Pomerantz et al., 1995)
   5996..6036    +  CDS            V5 tag (fragment): epitope tag from simian virus 5
   6047..6153    +  misc_feature   WPRE (fragment): woodchuck hepatitis virus posttranscriptional regulatory element
   6162..6283    +  polyA_signal   SV40 poly(A) signal: SV40 polyadenylation signal
   6301..6393    +  ncRNA          G-CSF SLDE: Accession: RF00183 - G-CSF factor stem-loop destabilising element (SLDE)
   7090..7557    +  CDS            B (fragment): PORTL_LAMBD - Experimental evidence at protein level: Swiss-Prot protein existence level 1. Forms the portal vertex of the capsid (PubMed:6228056, PubMed:6232391). This portal plays critical roles in head assembly, genome packaging, neck/tail attachment, and genome ejection (Probable). The portal protein multimerizes as a single ring-shaped homododecamer arranged around a central channel (PubMed:6232391). Binds to the terminase subunits to form the packaging machine (PubMed:7799432). From Escherichia phage lambda (Bacteriophage lambda).
   7595..7611    -  protein_bind   lac operator: The lac repressor binds to the lac operator to inhibit transcription in E. coli. This inhibition can be relieved by adding lactose or isopropyl-β-D-thiogalactopyranoside (IPTG). lac repressor encoded by lacI
   7619..7649    -  promoter       lac promoter: promoter for the E. coli lac operon
   7664..7685    -  protein_bind   CAP binding site: CAP binding activates transcription in the presence of cAMP. E. coli catabolite activator protein
   7698..7790    -  CDS            lacI (fragment): lac repressor; lacI; The lac repressor binds to the lac operator to inhibit transcription in E. coli. This inhibition can be relieved by adding lactose or isopropyl-β-D-thiogalactopyranoside (IPTG).
   7973..8561    -  rep_origin     ori: high-copy-number ColE1/pMB1/pBR322/pUC origin of replication
   8732..718     -  CDS            AmpR (across the origin): β-lactamase; bla; confers resistance to ampicillin, carbenicillin, and related antibiotics
>Addgene plasmid #240186 | pVF235 | addgene full sequence | sequence record 486834 | Addgene NGS Result
ACCCACGCTCACCGGCTCCAGATTTATCAGCAATAAACCAGCCAGCCGGAAGGGCCGAGCGCAGAAGTGG
TCCTGCAACTTTATCCGCCTCCATCCAGTCTATTAATTGTTGCCGGGAAGCTAGAGTAAGTAGTTCGCCA
GTTAATAGTTTGCGCAACGTTGTTGCCATTGCTACAGGCATCGTGGTGTCACGCTCGTCGTTTGGTATGG
CTTCATTCAGCTCCGGTTCCCAACGATCAAGGCGAGTTACATGATCCCCCATGTTGTGCAAAAAAGCGGT
TAGCTCCTTCGGTCCTCCGATCGTTGTCAGAAGTAAGTTGGCCGCAGTGTTATCACTCATGGTTATGGCA
GCACTGCATAATTCTCTTACTGTCATGCCATCCGTAAGATGCTTTTCTGTGACTGGTGAGTACTCAACCA
AGTCATTCTGAGAATAGTGTATGCGGCGACCGAGTTGCTCTTGCCCGGCGTCAATACGGGATAATACCGC
GCCACATAGCAGAACTTTAAAAGTGCTCATCATTGGAAAACGTTCTTCGGGGCGAAAACTCTCAAGGATC
TTACCGCTGTTGAGATCCAGTTCGATGTAACCCACTCGTGCACCCAACTGATCTTCAGCATCTTTTACTT
TCACCAGCGTTTCTGGGTGAGCAAAAACAGGAAGGCAAAATGCCGCAAAAAAGGGAATAAGGGCGACACG
GAAATGTTGAATACTCATACTCTTCCTTTTTCAATATTATTGAAGCATTTATCAGGGTTATTGTCTCATG
AGCGGATACATATTTGAATGTATTTAGAAAAATAAACAAATAGGGGTTCCGCGCACATTTCCCCGAAAAG
TGCCACCTAAATTGTAAGCGTTAATATTTTGTTAAAATTCGCGTTAAATTTTTGTTAAATCAGCTCATTT
TTTAACCAATAGGCCGAAATCGGCAAAATCCCTTATAAATCAAAAGAATAGACCGAGATAGGGT
[37 nt withheld, positions 975-1011]
AAAGAACGTGGACTCCAACGTCAAAGG
[49 nt withheld, positions 1039-1087]
T
[91 nt withheld, positions 1089-1179]
G
[124 nt withheld, positions 1181-1304]
CCCATTCGCCATTCAGGCTGCGCAACTGTTGGGAAGGGCGATCGGTGCGGGCCTCTTCGCTATTACGCCA
GCTGGCGAAAGGGGGATGTGCTGCAAGGCGATTAAGTTGGGTAACGCCAGGGTTTTCCCAGTCACGACGT
TGTAAAACGACGGCCAGTGAGCGCGCCTCGTTCATTCACGTTTTTGAACCCGTGGAGGACGGGCAGACTC
GCGGTGCAAATGTGTTTTACAGCGTGATGGAGCAGATGAAGATGCTCGACACGCTGCAGAACACGCAGCT
AGATTAACCCTAGAAAGATAATCATATTGTGACGTACGTTAAAGATAATCATGTGTAAAATTGACGCATG
TGTTTTATCGGTCTGTATATCGAGGTTTATTTATTAATTTGAATAGATATTAAGTTTTATTATATTTACA
CTTACATACTAATAATAAATTCAACAAACAATTTATTTATGTTTATTTATTTATTAAAAAAAACAAAAAC
TCAAAATTTCTTCTATAAAGTAACAAAACTTTTATGAGGGACAGCCCCCCCCCAAAGCCCCCAGGGATGT
AATTACGTCCCTCCCCCGCTAGGGGGCAGCAGCGAGCCGCCCGGGGCTCCGCTCCGGTCCGGCGCTCCCC
CCGCATCCCCGAGCCGGCAGCGTGCGGGGACAGCCCGGGCACGGGGAAGGTGGCACGGGATCGCTTTCCT
CTGAACGCTTCTCGCTGCTCTTTGAGCCTGCAGACACCTGGGGGGATACGGGGAAAAGGCGAACGCGTGG
GTAGGGGAGGCGCTTTTCCCAAGGCAGTCTGGAGCATGCGCTTTAGCAGCCCCGCTGGGCACTTGGCGCT
ACACAAGTGGCCTCTGGCCTCGCACACATTCCACATCCACCGGTAGGCGCCAACCGGCTCCGTTCTTTGG
TGGCCCCTTCGCGCCACCTTCTACTCCTCCCCTAGTCAGGAAGTTCCCCCCCGCCCCGCAGCTCGCGTCG
TGCAGGACGTGACAAATGGAAGTAGCACGTCTCACTAGTCTCGTGCAGATGGACAGCACCGCTGAGCAAT
GGAAGCGGGTAGGCCTTTGGGGCAGCGGCCAATAGCAGCTTTGCTCCTTCGCTTTCTGGGCTCAGAGGCT
GGGAAGGGGTGGGTCCGGGGGCGGGCTCAGGGGCGGGCTCAGGGGCGGGGCGGGCGCCCGAAGGTCCTCC
GGAGGCCCGGCATTCTGCACGCTTCAAAAGCGCACGTCTGCCGCGCTGTTCTCCTCTTCCTCATCTCCGG
GCCTTTCGACCTGCAGCCCAAGCTTCACCATGACCGAGTACAAGCCCACGGTGCGCCTCGCCACCCGCGA
CGACGTCCCCAGGGCCGTACGCACCCTCGCCGCCGCGTTCGCCGACTACCCCGCCACGCGCCACACCGTC
GATCCGGACCGCCACATCGAGCGGGTCACCGAGCTGCAAGAACTCTTCCTCACGCGCGTCGGGCTCGACA
TCGGCAAGGTGTGGGTCGCGGACGACGGCGCCGCGGTGGCGGTCTGGACCACGCCGGAGAGCGTCGAAGC
GGGGGCGGTGTTCGCCGAGATCGGCCCGCGCATGGCCGAGTTGAGCGGTTCCCGGCTGGCCGCGCAGCAA
CAGATGGAAGGCCTCCTGGCGCCGCACCGGCCCAAGGAGCCCGCGTGGTTCCTGGCCACCGTCGGCGTCT
CGCCCGACCACCAGGGCAAGGGTCTGGGCAGCGCCGTCGTGCTCCCCGGAGTGGAGGCGGCCGAGCGCGC
CGGGGTGCCCGCCTTCCTGGAGACCTCCGCGCCCCGCAACCTCCCCTTCTACGAGCGGCTCGGCTTCACC
GTCACCGCCGACGTCGAGGTGCCCGAAGGACCGCGCACCTGGTGCATGACCCGCAAGCCCGGTGCCTGAG
CGGCCCGTTTAAACCCGCTGATCAGCCTCGACTGTGCCTTCTAGTTGCCAGCCATCTGTTGTTTGCCCCT
CCCCCGTGCCTTCCTTGACCCTGGAAGGTGCCACTCCCACTGTCCTTTCCTAATAAAATGAGGAAATTGC
ATCGCATTGTCTGAGTAGGTGTCATTCTATTCTGGGGGGTGGGGTGGGGCAGGACAGCAAGGGGGAGGAT
TGGGAAGACAATAGCAGGCATGCTGGGGATGCGGTGGGCTCTATGGCTTCTGAGGCGGAACGCGATATGT
ACGGGCCAGATATACGCGTCGCAGAACAAACGCCCAGAACCGAAGGCCGGAGCCCAGACGCCGCAGCAGC
CCAGCCTGCGTTGTAACCCGGTCCCCATAGCAACCAACTACCGCAGACTACTCTCGCAAGCGCTGTTCTG
CTTGTGACCCGGACCGGCTTCTCTTCCGCTTCCGGTCCCACAATCCTCTGTCGGCCTAGAAGAGCTTTGC
ATTGTGGGAGCTCCTTCCTTTCTCGCTCCCCGGCCATCTTGGCGGCTGGTGTTGGTGAGTGAGCTCTGCG
GGGTAAACGATTAGGCGGCTCGGGGAGCTCCGCTAGCTGGTGTTTGACGCTCTGGATTATAATCCTCTCT
TCTGTCCTCTGTGTATGCTAGGTTGGGGGTTGTCCCGCACCTAGAGCTAGCGCCCAGCTTAAGCCACCAT
GAGACTGCTGGGCCAGAGCATGGACGAGAGCGGCCTGCCCCAGCTGACCAGCTACGACTGCGAGGTGAAC
GCCCCCATCCAGGGCAGCAGAAACCTGCTGCAGGGCGAGGAGCTGCTGAGAGCCCTGGACCAGGTGAACG
GATCCGGCAGCATGGACAAAGACTGCGAAATGAAGCGCACCACCTACGATAGCCCTCTGGGCAAGCTGCT
GCTGTCTGGGTGCGAACAGGGCCTGCACCGTATCTATTTCGTGGGCAATGGACAGGGAGAACAAGGCCCT
CCAGGACCAGAGCCACTGATGCAGGCCACCGCCTGGCTCAACGCCTACTTTCACCAGCCTGAGGCCATCG
AGGAGTTCCCTGTGCCAGCCCTGCACCACCCAGTGTTCCAGCAGGAGAGCTTTACCCGCCAGGTGCTGTG
GAAACTGCTGAAAGTGGTGAAGTTCGGAGAGGTCATCAGCTACAGCCAACTGGCCGCCCTGGCCGGCAAT
CCCGCCGCCACCGCCGCCGTGAAAACCGCCCTGAGAGGAAATCCCGTGCCCATTCTGATCCCCTGCCACC
GGGTGGTGCAGGGCGACGGCGACGTGGGGGGCTACGAGGGCCCTCTCTACGTGAAAGAGTGGCTGCTGGC
CCACGAGGGCCACAGACTGGGCAAGCCTGGGCTGGGTAGCGCTGGCTCTGCTGGAGACATGAGAGCTGCC
AACCTTTGGCCAAGCCCGCTCATGATCAAACGCTCTAAGAAGAACAGCCTGGCCTTGTCCCTGACGGCCG
ACCAGATGGTCAGTGCCTTGTTGGATGCTGAGCCCCCCATACTCTATTCCGAGTATGATCCTACCAGACC
CTTCAGTGAAGCTTCGATGATGGGCTTACTGACCAACCTGGCAGACAGGGAGCTGGTTCACATGATCAAC
TGGGCGAAGAGGGTGCCAGGCTTTGTGGATTTGACCCTCCATGATCAGGTCCACCTTCTAGAATGTGCCT
GGCTAGAGATCCTGATGATTGGTCTCGTCTGGCGCTCCATGGAGCACCCAGTGAAGCTACTGTTTGCTCC
TAACTTGCTCTTGGACAGGAACCAGGGAAAATGTGTAGAGGGCATGGTGGAGATCTTCGACATGCTGCTG
GCTACATCATCTCGGTTCCGCATGATGAATCTGCAGGGAGAGGAGTTTGTGTGCCTCAAATCTATTATTT
TGCTTAATTCTGGAGTGTACACATTTCTGTCCAGCACCCTGAAGTCTCTGGAAGAGAAGGACCATATCCA
CCGAGTCCTGGACAAGATCACAGACACTTTGATCCACCTGATGGCCAAGGCAGGCCTGACCCTGCAGCAG
CAGCACCAGCGGCTGGCCCAGCTCCTCCTCATCCTCTCCCACATCAGGCACATGAGTAACAAAGGCATGG
AGCATCTGTACAGCATGAAGTGCAAGAACGTGGTGCCCCTCTATGACCTGCTGCTGGAGATGCTGGACGC
CCACCGCCTACATGCGCCCACTAGCCGTGGAGGGGCATCCGTGGAGGAGACGGACCAAAGCCACTTGGCC
ACTGCGGGCTCTACTTCATCGGGTACCTCTAGACCAGGCGAACGACCGTTTCAATGCCGGATATGTATGA
GGAACTTCTCCGAGGAGGCAAACTTGAGGCGCCACACCCGAACACATACAGGAGAAAAGCCATTCCAATG
TCGAATTTGTATGCGCAATTTTTCAGATCACTCAAGCCTCAAGCGACACCTCCGCACACATACTGGTTCA
CAGAAGCCCTTTCAGTGCAGGATTTGTATGCGCAACTTTAGCCAATCAGCGAACCTTTTGCGGCACACTA
GAACGCATACAGGTGAGAAGCCTTTCCAGTGTCGCATCTGTATGCGGAACTTCAGCGACCCCAGTTCATT
GAAGAGGCATTTGCGAACTCACACCGGTTCTCAAAAACCTTTTCAGTGCCGAATTTGTATGCGCAACTTC
AGCCAACAAACAAATTTGACGAGACACACGCGCACGCACACCGGGGAAAAACCGTTTCAATGTCGAATCT
GCATGCGCAATTTTAGCGATGCGACACAACTTGTTAGGCATCTGCGCACACACTTGCGGGGAAGCGGAGC
TGGTAAGCCTATCCCTAACCCTCTCCTCGGTCTCGATTCTACCTGAGTCGACAATCAACCTCTGGATTAC
AAAATTTGTGAAAGATTGACTGGTATTCTTAACTATGTTGCTCCTTTTACGCTATGTGGATACGCTGCTT
TAATGCCTTTGTATCATGCGTTAACTAAACTTGTTTATTGCAGCTTATAATGGTTACAAATAAAGCAATA
GCATCACAAATTTCACAAATAAAGCATTTTTTTCACTGCATTCTAGTTGTGGTTTGTCCAAACTCATCAA
TGTATCTTATCATGTCTGGAATTGACTCAAATGATGTCAATTAGTCTATCAGAAGCTCATCTGGTCTCCC
TTCCGGGGGACAAGACATCCCTGTTTAATATTTAAACAGCAGTGTTCCCAAACTGGGTTCTTATATCCCT
TGCTCTGGTCAACCAGGTTGCAGGGTTTCCTGTCCTCACAGGAACGAAGTCCCTAAAGAAACAGTGGCAG
CCAGGTTTAGCCCCGGAATTGACTGGATTCCTTTTTTAGGGCCCATTGGTATGGCTTTTTCCCCGTATCC
CCCCAGGTGTCTGCAGGCTCAAAGAGCAGCGAGAAGCGTTCAGAGGAAAGCGATCCCGTGCCACCTTCCC
CGTGCCCGGGCTGTCCCCGCACGCTGCCGGCTCGGGGATGCGGGGGGAGCGCCGGACCGGAGCGGAGCCC
CGGGCGGCTCGCTGCTGCCCCCTAGCGGGGGAGGGACGTAATTACATCCCTGGGGGCTTTGGGGGGGGGC
TGTCCCTGATATCTATAACAAGAAAATATATATATAATAAGTTATCACGTAAGTAGAACATGAAATAACA
ATATAATTATCGTATGAGTTAAATCTTAAAAGTCACGTAAAAGATAATCATGCGTCATTTTGACTCACGC
GGTCGTTATAGTTCAAAATCAGTGACACTTACCGCATTGACAAGCACGCCTCACGGGAGCTCCAAGCGGC
GACTGAGATGTCCTAAATGCACAGCGACGGATTCGCGCTATTTAGAAAGAGAGAGCAATATTTCAAGAAT
GCATGCGTCAATTTTACGCAGACTATCTTTCTAGGGTTAATCTAGCTGCATCAGGATCATATCGTCGGGT
CTTTTTTCCGGCTCAGTCATCGCCCAAGCTGGCGCTATCTGGGCATCGGGGAGGAAGAAGCCCGTGCCTT
TTCCCGCGAGGTTGAAGCGGCATGGAAAGAGTTTGCCGAGGATGACTGCTGCTGCATTGACGTTGAGCGA
AAACGCACGTTTACCATGATGATTCGGGAAGGTGTGGCCATGCACGCCTTTAACGGTGAACTGTTCGTTC
AGGCCACCTGGGATACCAGTTCGTCGCGGCTTTTCCGGACACAGTTCCGGATGGTCAGCCCGAAGCGCAT
CAGCAACCCGAACAATACCGGCGACAGCCGGAACTGCCGTGCCGGTGTGCAGATTAATGACAGCGGTGCG
GCGCTGGGATATTACGTCAGCGAGGACGGGTATCCTGGCTGGATGCCGCAGAAATGGACATGGATACCCC
GTGAGTTACCCGGCGGGCGCGCTTGGCGTAATCATGGTCATAGCTGTTTCCTGTGTGAAATTGTTATCCG
CTCACAATTCCACACAACATACGAGCCGGAAGCATAAAGTGTAAAGCCTGGGGTGCCTAATGAGTGAGCT
AACTCACATTAATTGCGTTGCGCTCACTGCCCGCTTTCCAGTCGGGAAACCTGTCGTGCCAGCTGCATTA
ATGAATCGGCCAACGCGCGGGGAGAGGCGGTTTGCGTATTGGGCGCTCTTCCGCTTCCTCGCTCACTGAC
TCGCTGCGCTCGGTCGTTCGGCTGCGGCGAGCGGTATCAGCTCACTCAAAGGCGGTAATACGGTTATCCA
CAGAATCAGGGGATAACGCAGGAAAGAACATGTGAGCAAAAGGCCAGCAAAAGGCCAGGAACCGTAAAAA
GGCCGCGTTGCTGGCGTTTTTCCATAGGCTCCGCCCCCCTGACGAGCATCACAAAAATCGACGCTCAAGT
CAGAGGTGGCGAAACCCGACAGGACTATAAAGATACCAGGCGTTTCCCCCTGGAAGCTCCCTCGTGCGCT
CTCCTGTTCCGACCCTGCCGCTTACCGGATACCTGTCCGCCTTTCTCCCTTCGGGAAGCGTGGCGCTTTC
TCATAGCTCACGCTGTAGGTATCTCAGTTCGGTGTAGGTCGTTCGCTCCAAGCTGGGCTGTGTGCACGAA
CCCCCCGTTCAGCCCGACCGCTGCGCCTTATCCGGTAACTATCGTCTTGAGTCCAACCCGGTAAGACACG
ACTTATCGCCACTGGCAGCAGCCACTGGTAACAGGATTAGCAGAGCGAGGTATGTAGGCGGTGCTACAGA
GTTCTTGAAGTGGTGGCCTAACTACGGCTACACTAGAAGAACAGTATTTGGTATCTGCGCTCTGCTGAAG
CCAGTTACCTTCGGAAAAAGAGTTGGTAGCTCTTGATCCGGCAAACAAACCACCGCTGGTAGCGGTGGTT
TTTTTGTTTGCAAGCAGCAGATTACGCGCAGAAAAAAAGGATCTCAAGAAGATCCTTTGATCTTTTCTAC
GGGGTCTGACGCTCAGTGGAACGAAAACTCACGTTAAGGGATTTTGGTCATGAGATTATCAAAAAGGATC
TTCACCTAGATCCTTTTAAATTAAAAATGAAGTTTTAAATCAATCTAAAGTATATATGAGTAAACTTGGT
CTGACAGTTACCAATGCTTAATCAGTGAGGCACCTATCTCAGCGATCTGTCTATTTCGTTCATCCATAGT
TGCCTGACTCCCCGTCGTGTAGATAACTACGATACGGGAGGGCTTACCATCTGGCCCCAGTGCTGCAATG
ATACCGCGAG
